>Addgene plasmid #141854 | TFORF1630 | addgene full sequence | sequence record 309803 | Addgene NGS Result
TTAATGTAGTCTTATGCAATACTCTTGTAGTCTTGCAACATGGTAACGATGAGTTAGCAACATGCCTTAC
AAGGAGAGAAAAAGCACCGTGCATGCCGATTGGTGGAAGTAAGGTGGTACGATCGTGCCTTATTAGGAAG
GCAACAGACGGGTCTGACATGGATTGGACGAACCACTGAATTGCCGCATTGCAGAGATATTGTATTTAAG
TGCCTAGCTCGATACATAAACGGGTCTCTCTGGTTAGACCAGATCTGAGCCTGGGAGCTCTCTGGCTAAC
TAGGGAACCCACTGCTTAAGCCTCAATAAAGCTTGCCTTGAGTGCTTCAAGTAGTGTGTGCCCGTCTGTT
GTGTGACTCTGGTAACTAGAGATCCCTCAGACCCTTTTAGTCAGTGTGGAAAATCTCTAGCAGTGGCGCC
CGAACAGGGACTTGAAAGCGAAAGGGAAACCAGAGGAGCTCTCTCGACGCAGGACTCGGCTTGCTGAAGC
GCGCACGGCAAGAGGCGAGGGGCGGCGACTGGTGAGTACGCCAAAAATTTTGACTAGCGGAGGCTAGAAG
GAGAGAGATGGGTGCGAGAGCGTCAGTATTAAGCGGGGGAGAATTAGATCGCGATGGGAAAAAATTCGGT
TAAGGCCAGGGGGAAAGAAAAAATATAAATTAAAACATATAGTATGGGCAAGCAGGGAGCTAGAACGATT
CGCAGTTAATCCTGGCCTGTTAGAAACATCAGAAGGCTGTAGACAAATACTGGGACAGCTACAACCATCC
CTTCAGACAGGATCAGAAGAACTTAGATCATTATATAATACAGTAGCAACCCTCTATTGTGTGCATCAAA
GGATAGAGATAAAAGACACCAAGGAAGCTTTAGACAAGATAGAGGAAGAGCAAAACAAAAGTAAGACCAC
CGCACAGCAAGCGGCCGCTGATCTTCAGACCTGGAGGAGGAGATATGAGGGACAATTGGAGAAGTGAATT
ATATAAATATAAAGTAGTAAAAATTGAACCATTAGGAGTAGCACCCACCAAGGCAAAGAGAAGAGTGGTG
CAGAGAGAAAAAAGAGCAGTGGGAATAGGAGCTTTGTTCCTTGGGTTCTTGGGAGCAGCAGGAAGCACTA
TGGGCGCAGCGTCAATGACGCTGACGGTACAGGCCAGACAATTATTGTCTGGTATAGTGCAGCAGCAGAA
CAATTTGCTGAGGGCTATTGAGGCGCAACAGCATCTGTTGCAACTCACAGTCTGGGGCATCAAGCAGCTC
CAGGCAAGAATCCTGGCTGTGGAAAGATACCTAAAGGATCAACAGCTCCTGGGGATTTGGGGTTGCTCTG
GAAAACTCATTTGCACCACTGCTGTGCCTTGGAATGCTAGTTGGAGTAATAAATCTCTGGAACAGATTTG
GAATCACACGACCTGGATGGAGTGGGACAGAGAAATTAACAATTACACAAGCTTAATACACTCCTTAATT
GAAGAATCGCAAAACCAGCAAGAAAAGAATGAACAAGAATTATTGGAATTAGATAAATGGGCAAGTTTGT
GGAATTGGTTTAACATAACAAATTGGCTGTGGTATATAAAATTATTCATAATGATAGTAGGAGGCTTGGT
AGGTTTAAGAATAGTTTTTGCTGTACTTTCTATAGTGAATAGAGTTAGGCAGGGATATTCACCATTATCG
TTTCAGACCCACCTCCCAACCCCGAGGGGACCCATGCATTGCATCTCAATTAGTCAGCAACCAGGTGTGG
AAAGTCCCCAGGCTCCCCAGCAGGCAGAAGTATGCAAAGCATGCGTCTCAATTAGTCAGCAACCATAGTC
CCGCCCCTAACTCCGCCCATCCCGCCCCTAACTCCGCCCAGTTCCGCCCATTCTCCGCCCCATGGCTGAC
TAATTTTTTTTATTTATGCAGAGGCCGAGGCCGCCTCGGCCTCTGAGCTATTCCAGAAGTAGTGAGGAGG
CTTTTTTGGAGGCCTAGGCTTTTGCAAAAAGCTTTCTAGAGGTACCACCGGAGCTTACCATGACCGAGTA
CAAGCCCACGGTGCGCCTCGCCACCCGCGACGACGTCCCCAGGGCCGTACGCACCCTCGCCGCCGCGTTC
GCCGACTACCCCGCCACGCGCCACACCGTCGATCCGGACCGCCACATCGAGCGGGTCACCGAGCTGCAAG
AACTCTTCCTCACGCGCGTCGGGCTCGACATCGGCAAGGTGTGGGTCGCGGACGACGGCGCCGCCGTGGC
GGTCTGGACCACGCCGGAGAGCGTCGAAGCGGGGGCGGTGTTCGCCGAGATCGGCCCGCGCATGGCCGAG
TTGAGCGGTTCCCGGCTGGCCGCGCAGCAACAGATGGAAGGCCTCCTGGCGCCGCACCGGCCCAAGGAGC
CCGCGTGGTTCCTGGCCACCGTCGGCGTCTCGCCCGACCACCAGGGCAAGGGTCTGGGCAGCGCCGTCGT
GCTCCCCGGAGTGGAGGCGGCCGAGCGCGCCGGGGTGCCCGCCTTCCTGGAGACCTCCGCGCCCCGCAAC
CTCCCCTTCTACGAGCGGCTCGGCTTCACCGTCACCGCCGACGTCGAGGTGCCCGAAGGACCGCGCACCT
GGTGCATGACCCGCAAGCCCGGTGCCAGTTAACGAATTCTAGATCTTGAGACAAATGGCAGTATTCATCC
ACAATTTTAAAAGAAAAGGGGGGATTGGGGGGTACAGTGCAGGGGAAAGAATAGTAGACATAATAGCAAC
AGACATACAAACTAAAGAATTACAAAAACAAATTACAAAAATTCAAAATTTTCGGGTTTATTACAGGGAC
AGCAGAGATCCACTTTGGCGCCGGCTCGAGGCCTGCAGGTGCAAAGATGGATAAAGTTTTAAACAGAGAG
GAATCTTTGCAGCTAATGGACCTTCTAGGTCTTGAAAGGAGTGGGAATTGGCTCCGGTGCCCGTCAGTGG
GCAGAGCGCACATCGCCCACAGTCCCCGAGAAGTTGGGGGGAGGGGTCGGCAATTGAACCGGTGCCTAGA
GAAGGTGGCGCGGGGTAAACTGGGAAAGTGATGTCGTGTACTGGCTCCGCCTTTTTCCCGAGGGTGGGGG
AGAACCGTATATAAGTGCAGTAGTCGCCGTGAACGTTCTTTTTCGCAACGGGTTTGCCGCCAGAACACAG
GTAAGTGCCGTGTGTGGTTCCCGCGGGCCTGGCCTCTTTACGGGTTATGGCCCTTGCGTGCCTTGAATTA
CTTCCACCTGGCTGCAGTACGTGATTCTTGATCCCGAGCTTCGGGTTGGAAGTGGGTGGGAGAGTTCGAG
GCCTTGCGCTTAAGGAGCCCCTTCGCCTCGTGCTTGAGTTGAGGCCTGGCCTGGGCGCTGGGGCCGCCGC
GTGCGAATCTGGTGGCACCTTCGCGCCTGTCTCGCTGCTTTCGATAAGTCTCTAGCCATTTAAAATTTTT
GATGACCTGCTGCGACGCTTTTTTTCTGGCAAGATAGTCTTGTAAATGCGGGCCAAGATCTGCACACTGG
TATTTCGGTTTTTGGGGCCGCGGGCGGCGACGGGGCCCGTGCGTCCCAGCGCACATGTTCGGCGAGGCGG
GGCCTGCGAGCGCGGCCACCGAGAATCGGACGGGGGTAGTCTCAAGCTGGCCGGCCTGCTCTGGTGCCTG
GCCTCGCGCCGCCGTGTATCGCCCCGCCCTGGGCGGCAAGGCTGGCCCGGTCGGCACCAGTTGCGTGAGC
GGAAAGATGGCCGCTTCCCGGCCCTGCTGCAGGGAGCTCAAAATGGAGGACGCGGCGCTCGGGAGAGCGG
GCGGGTGAGTCACCCACACAAAGGAAAAGGGCCTTTCCGTCCTCAGCCGTCGCTTCATGTGACTCCACGG
AGTACCGGGCGCCGTCCAGGCACCTCGATTAGTTCTCGAGCTTTTGGAGTACGTCGTCTTTAGGTTGGGG
GGAGGGGTTTTATGCGATGGAGTTTCCCCACACTGAGTGGGTGGAGACTGAAGTTAGGCCAGCTTGGCAC
TTGATGTAATTCTCCTTGGAATTTGCCCTTTTTGAGTTTGGATCTTGGTTCATTCTCAAGCCTCAGACAG
TGGTTCAAAGTTTTTTTCTTCCATTTCAGGTGTCGTGAGGCTAGCACCGCCACCATGAATATGTTCAAGG
AAGCAGTGACCTTCAAGGACGTGGCTGTGGCCTTCACGGAGGAGGAATTGGGGCTGCTGGGCCCTGCCCA
GAGGAAGCTGTACCGAGATGTGATGGTGGAGAACTTTAGGAACCTGCTGTCAGTGGGGCATCCACCCTTC
AAACAAGATGTATCACCTATAGAAAGAAATGAGCAGCTTTGGATAATGACGACAGCAACCCGAAGACAGG
GAAATTTAGATACCTTACTTGTAAAAGCTCTTTTGCTCTATGACCTGGCTCAAACTTAGTAATGAACTAG
TCCGTAACTTGAAAGTATTTCGATTTCTTGGCTTTATATATCTTGTGGAAAGGACGAACTATCAAACGAG
CTGTGGTTGTAACGCGTTAAGTCGACAATCAACCTCTGGATTACAAAATTTGTGAAAGATTGACTGGTAT
TCTTAACTATGTTGCTCCTTTTACGCTATGTGGATACGCTGCTTTAATGCCTTTGTATCATGCTATTGCT
TCCCGTATGGCTTTCATTTTCTCCTCCTTGTATAAATCCTGGTTGCTGTCTCTTTATGAGGAGTTGTGGC
CCGTTGTCAGGCAACGTGGCGTGGTGTGCACTGTGTTTGCTGACGCAACCCCCACTGGTTGGGGCATTGC
CACCACCTGTCAGCTCCTTTCCGGGACTTTCGCTTTCCCCCTCCCTATTGCCACGGCGGAACTCATCGCC
GCCTGCCTTGCCCGCTGCTGGACAGGGGCTCGGCTGTTGGGCACTGACAATTCCGTGGTGTTGTCGGGGA
AATCATCGTCCTTTCCTTGGCTGCTCGCCTGTGTTGCCACCTGGATTCTGCGCGGGACGTCCTTCTGCTA
CGTCCCTTCGGCCCTCAATCCAGCGGACCTTCCTTCCCGCGGCCTGCTGCCGGCTCTGCGGCCTCTTCCG
CGTCTTCGCCTTCGCCCTCAGACGAGTCGGATCTCCCTTTGGGCCGCCTCCCCGCGTCGACTTTAAGACC
AATGACTTACAAGGCAGCTGTAGATCTTAGCCACTTTTTAAAAGAAAAGGGGGGACTGGAAGGGCTAATT
CACTCCCAACGAAGACAAGATCTGCTTTTTGCTTGTACTGGGTCTCTCTGGTTAGACCAGATCTGAGCCT
GGGAGCTCTCTGGCTAACTAGGGAACCCACTGCTTAAGCCTCAATAAAGCTTGCCTTGAGTGCTTCAAGT
AGTGTGTGCCCGTCTGTTGTGTGACTCTGGTAACTAGAGATCCCTCAGACCCTTTTAGTCAGTGTGGAAA
ATCTCTAGCAGTACGTATAGTAGTTCATGTCATCTTATTATTCAGTATTTATAACTTGCAAAGAAATGAA
TATCAGAGAGTGAGAGGAACTTGTTTATTGCAGCTTATAATGGTTACAAATAAAGCAATAGCATCACAAA
TTTCACAAATAAAGCATTTTTTTCACTGCATTCTAGTTGTGGTTTGTCCAAACTCATCAATGTATCTTAT
CATGTCTGGCTCTAGCTATCCCGCCCCTAACTCCGCCCATCCCGCCCCTAACTCCGCCCAGTTCCGCCCA
TTCTCCGCCCCATGGCTGACTAATTTTTTTTATTTATGCAGAGGCCGAGGCCGCCTCGGCCTCTGAGCTA
TTCCAGAAGTAGTGAGGAGGCTTTTTTGGAGGCCTAGGGACGTACCCAATTCGCCCTATAGTGAGTCGTA
TTACGCGCGCTCACTGGCCGTCGTTTTACAACGTCGTGACTGGGAAAACCCTGGCGTTACCCAACTTAAT
CGCCTTGCAGCACATCCCCCTTTCGCCAGCTGGCGTAATAGCGAAGAGGCCCGCACCGATCGCCCTTCCC
AACAGTTGCGCAGCCTGAATGGCGAATGGG
[124 nt withheld, positions 5981-6104]
C
[91 nt withheld, positions 6106-6196]
A
[49 nt withheld, positions 6198-6246]
CCTTTGACGTTGGAGTCCACGTTCTTT
[37 nt withheld, positions 6274-6310]
ACCCTATCTCGGTCTATTCTTTTGATTTATAAGGGATTTTGCCGATTTCGGCCTATTGGTTAAAAAATGA
GCTGATTTAACAAAAATTTAACGCGAATTTTAACAAAATATTAACGCTTACAATTTAGGTGGCACTTTTC
GGGGAAATGTGCGCGGAACCCCTATTTGTTTATTTTTCTAAATACATTCAAATATGTATCCGCTCATGAG
ACAATAACCCTGATAAATGCTTCAATAATATTGAAAAAGGAAGAGTATGAGTATTCAACATTTCCGTGTC
GCCCTTATTCCCTTTTTTGCGGCATTTTGCCTTCCTGTTTTTGCTCACCCAGAAACGCTGGTGAAAGTAA
AAGATGCTGAAGATCAGTTGGGTGCACGAGTGGGTTACATCGAACTGGATCTCAACAGCGGTAAGATCCT
TGAGAGTTTTCGCCCCGAAGAACGTTTTCCAATGATGAGCACTTTTAAAGTTCTGCTATGTGGCGCGGTA
TTATCCCGTATTGACGCCGGGCAAGAGCAACTCGGTCGCCGCATACACTATTCTCAGAATGACTTGGTTG
AGTACTCACCAGTCACAGAAAAGCATCTTACGGATGGCATGACAGTAAGAGAATTATGCAGTGCTGCCAT
AACCATGAGTGATAACACTGCGGCCAACTTACTTCTGACAACGATCGGAGGACCGAAGGAGCTAACCGCT
TTTTTGCACAACATGGGGGATCATGTAACTCGCCTTGATCGTTGGGAACCGGAGCTGAATGAAGCCATAC
CAAACGACGAGCGTGACACCACGATGCCTGTAGCAATGGCAACAACGTTGCGCAAACTATTAACTGGCGA
ACTACTTACTCTAGCTTCCCGGCAACAATTAATAGACTGGATGGAGGCGGATAAAGTTGCAGGACCACTT
CTGCGCTCGGCCCTTCCGGCTGGCTGGTTTATTGCTGATAAATCTGGAGCCGGTGAGCGTGGGTCTCGCG
GTATCATTGCAGCACTGGGGCCAGATGGTAAGCCCTCCCGTATCGTAGTTATCTACACGACGGGGAGTCA
GGCAACTATGGATGAACGAAATAGACAGATCGCTGAGATAGGTGCCTCACTGATTAAGCATTGGTAACTG
TCAGACCAAGTTTACTCATATATACTTTAGATTGATTTAAAACTTCATTTTTAATTTAAAAGGATCTAGG
TGAAGATCCTTTTTGATAATCTCATGACCAAAATCCCTTAACGTGAGTTTTCGTTCCACTGAGCGTCAGA
CCCCGTAGAAAAGATCAAAGGATCTTCTTGAGATCCTTTTTTTCTGCGCGTAATCTGCTGCTTGCAAACA
AAAAAACCACCGCTACCAGCGGTGGTTTGTTTGCCGGATCAAGAGCTACCAACTCTTTTTCCGAAGGTAA
CTGGCTTCAGCAGAGCGCAGATACCAAATACTGTTCTTCTAGTGTAGCCGTAGTTAGGCCACCACTTCAA
GAACTCTGTAGCACCGCCTACATACCTCGCTCTGCTAATCCTGTTACCAGTGGCTGCTGCCAGTGGCGAT
AAGTCGTGTCTTACCGGGTTGGACTCAAGACGATAGTTACCGGATAAGGCGCAGCGGTCGGGCTGAACGG
GGGGTTCGTGCACACAGCCCAGCTTGGAGCGAACGACCTACACCGAACTGAGATACCTACAGCGTGAGCT
ATGAGAAAGCGCCACGCTTCCCGAAGGGAGAAAGGCGGACAGGTATCCGGTAAGCGGCAGGGTCGGAACA
GGAGAGCGCACGAGGGAGCTTCCAGGGGGAAACGCCTGGTATCTTTATAGTCCTGTCGGGTTTCGCCACC
TCTGACTTGAGCGTCGATTTTTGTGATGCTCGTCAGGGGGGCGGAGCCTATGGAAAAACGCCAGCAACGC
GGCCTTTTTACGGTTCCTGGCCTTTTGCTGGCCTTTTGCTCACATGTTCTTTCCTGCGTTATCCCCTGAT
TCTGTGGATAACCGTATTACCGCCTTTGAGTGAGCTGATACCGCTCGCCGCAGCCGAACGACCGAGCGCA
GCGAGTCAGTGAGCGAGGAAGCGGAAGAGCGCCCAATACGCAAACCGCCTCTCCCCGCGCGTTGGCCGAT
TCATTAATGCAGCTGGCACGACAGGTTTCCCGACTGGAAAGCGGGCAGTGAGCGCAACGCAATTAATGTG
AGTTAGCTCACTCATTAGGCACCCCAGGCTTTACACTTTATGCTTCCGGCTCGTATGTTGTGTGGAATTG
TGAGCGGATAACAATTTCACACAGGAAACAGCTATGACCATGATTACGCCAAGCGCGCAATTAACCCTCA
CTAAAGGGAACAAAAGCTGGAGCTGCAAGC
Features (pLannotate 1.2.2; 31 found; start..end, strand, type, name):
      5..231     +  promoter       RSV promoter: Rous sarcoma virus enhancer/promoter
    232..412     +  LTR            5' LTR (truncated): truncated 5' long terminal repeat (LTR) from HIV-1
    459..584     +  misc_feature   HIV-1 Ψ: packaging signal of human immunodeficiency virus type 1
    568..931     +  CDS            HIV-1 gag (fragment): gag protein from human immunodeficiency virus 1; gag
   1077..1310    +  misc_feature   RRE: The Rev response element (RRE) of HIV-1 allows for Rev-dependent mRNA export from the nucleus to the cytoplasm.
   1687..1713    +  CDS            Rev (fragment): human immunodeficiency virus 1 (HIV-1) Rev protein; rev; enhances nuclear export of unspliced and incompletely spliced viral mRNAs
   1720..1743    +  promoter       SV40 promoter (fragment): SV40 early promoter
   1744..1815    +  promoter       SV40 promoter (fragment): SV40 enhancer and early promoter
   1839..1974    +  rep_origin     SV40 ori: SV40 origin of replication
   2020..2616    +  CDS            PuroR (fragment): puromycin N-acetyltransferase; pac from Streptomyces; confers resistance to puromycin
   2665..2782    +  misc_feature   cPPT/CTS: central polypurine tract and central termination sequence of HIV-1
   2847..2913    +  CDS            small t antigen (fragment): SV40 (simian virus 40) small t antigen
   2920..4098    +  promoter       EF-1α promoter: strong constitutive promoter for human elongation factor EF-1α
   4115..4282    +  CDS            KRBOX4 (fragment): KRBX4_HUMAN - Also known as ZNF673. Experimental evidence at protein level: Swiss-Prot protein existence level 1. From Homo sapiens (Human).
   4412..4465    +  promoter       U6 promoter (fragment): RNA polymerase III promoter for human U6 snRNA
   4507..5095    +  misc_feature   WPRE: woodchuck hepatitis virus posttranscriptional regulatory element
   5146..5165    +  misc_feature   cPPT/CTS (fragment): central polypurine tract and central termination sequence of HIV-1
   5167..5400    +  LTR            3' LTR (ΔU3): self-inactivating 3' long terminal repeat (LTR) from HIV-1
   5478..5599    +  polyA_signal   SV40 poly(A) signal: SV40 polyadenylation signal
   5639..5774    +  rep_origin     SV40 ori: SV40 origin of replication
   5795..5813    -  promoter       T7 promoter: promoter for bacteriophage T7 RNA polymerase
   5821..5976    +  CDS            lacZα (fragment): LacZα fragment of β-galactosidase; lacZ fragment
   5981..6409    +  rep_origin     f1 ori (sequence partly withheld): f1 bacteriophage origin of replication; arrow indicates direction of (+) strand synthesis
   6462..6566    +  promoter       AmpR promoter: bla
   6567..7427    +  CDS            AmpR: β-lactamase; bla; confers resistance to ampicillin, carbenicillin, and related antibiotics
   7598..8186    +  rep_origin     ori: high-copy-number ColE1/pMB1/pBR322/pUC origin of replication
   8369..8461    +  CDS            lacI (fragment): lac repressor; lacI; The lac repressor binds to the lac operator to inhibit transcription in E. coli. This inhibition can be relieved by adding lactose or isopropyl-β-D-thiogalactopyranoside (IPTG).
   8474..8495    +  protein_bind   CAP binding site: CAP binding activates transcription in the presence of cAMP. E. coli catabolite activator protein
   8510..8540    +  promoter       lac promoter: promoter for the E. coli lac operon
   8548..8564    +  protein_bind   lac operator: The lac repressor binds to the lac operator to inhibit transcription in E. coli. This inhibition can be relieved by adding lactose or isopropyl-β-D-thiogalactopyranoside (IPTG). lac repressor encoded by lacI
   8609..8627    +  promoter       T3 promoter: promoter for bacteriophage T3 RNA polymerase
