[The description below was written by a language model from this plasmid's Addgene catalogue record and pLannotate feature annotations shown in this document.]
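Description:
TFORF1630 is a lentiviral mammalian expression plasmid built on the pLX_TRC317 backbone and carrying a short human ZNF226 open reading frame (recorded insert about 386 bp; full sequence record 8,650 nt). It belongs to a barcoded transcription factor ORF collection in which each clone bears a unique 24-bp barcode, so that the transcription factor delivered to a cell can be identified by sequencing in pooled overexpression screens. In bacteria it is maintained through a high-copy ColE1/pUC-type origin and ampicillin resistance (AmpR), and an f1 origin is also present. The depositor notes a risk of recombination, as is common for LTR-containing plasmids, and that the ORF portion was made by gene synthesis.

The viral cassette follows a third-generation, self-inactivating design. An RSV promoter drives a truncated HIV-1 5' LTR, followed by the Ψ packaging signal, a gag fragment, the RRE for Rev-dependent export of the genomic RNA, and a cPPT/CTS, with a ΔU3 3' LTR and an SV40 poly(A) signal downstream. Within the provirus, an SV40 early promoter/origin region drives the puromycin N-acetyltransferase gene for selection of transduced cells. A separate EF-1α promoter drives the ZNF226 ORF. The automated annotation labels part of this ORF as a KRBOX4 fragment, which most likely reflects similarity among KRAB-domain zinc finger proteins rather than a different insert. A WPRE after the ORF enhances transcript expression. The barcode is not annotated in the feature table, so its position is not stated. The small U6, small t antigen, lacZα and lacI fragments appear to be backbone remnants or short similarity matches.
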