Addgene plasmid #141854: TFORF1630
Purpose: Lentiviral vector for overexpressing transcription factor ORFs with unique 24-bp barcodes. Barcodes facilitate identification of transcription factors in pooled screens.
Depositing lab: Feng Zhang. Depositing organization: Broad Institute. Publication: A transcription factor atlas of directed differentiation. Joung J, Ma S, Tay T, Geiger-Schuller KR, Kirchgatterer PC, Verdine VK, Guo B, Arias-Garcia MA, Allen WE, Singh A, Kuksenko O, Abudayyeh OO, Gootenberg JS, Fu Z, Macrae RK, Buenrostro JD, Regev A, Zhang F. Cell. 2023 Jan 5;186(1):209-229.e26. doi: 10.1016/j.cell.2022.11.026. PubMed 36608654.
Backbone
  Vector backbone: pLX_TRC317
  Backbone manufacturer: Broad Institute Genetic Perturbation Platform
  Backbone size w/o insert (bp): 8264
  Vector type: Mammalian Expression, Lentiviral
  Selectable markers: Puromycin
Growth in bacteria
  Bacterial resistance: Ampicillin, 100 μg/mL
  Growth temperature: 37°C
  Growth strain: NEB Stable
  Copy number: High Copy
Gene/Insert
  Gene/Insert name: ZNF226
  Species: H. sapiens (human)
  Insert size (bp): 386
  Entrez Gene: ZNF226
  Promoter: EF1a
  Cloning method: Unknown
  Sequencing primers: 5′ GGGTGGAGACTGAAGTTAGGCCAG; 3′ CACATAGCGTAAAAGGAGCAACATAG
Terms and licenses: Academic/Nonprofit Terms; Industry Terms: Not Available to Industry
Depositor comments: NM_001146220,NM_015919,NM_001032374,XM_017027265,ENST00000413984,ENST00000588742,ENST00000300823 . The transcription factor ORF portion of this plasmid was synthesized by Genewiz. Please test multiple small colonies in case of plasmid recombination. To make this collection available in a timely manner, a portion of this collection was not fully sequenced by Addgene. If an Addgene verified full plasmid sequence is not available, please contact us prior to placing an order to request the full sequence.
How to cite: TFORF1630 was a gift from Feng Zhang (Addgene plasmid # 141854 ; http://n2t.net/addgene:141854 ; RRID:Addgene_141854)
