>Addgene plasmid #141854 | TFORF1630 | depositor partial sequence | sequence record 277699 | Insert
ACCGCCACCATGAATATGTTCAAGGAAGCAGTGACCTTCAAGGACGTGGCTGTGGCCTTCACGGAGGAGG
AATTGGGGCTGCTGGGCCCTGCCCAGAGGAAGCTGTACCGAGATGTGATGGTGGAGAACTTTAGGAACCT
GCTGTCAGTGGGGCATCCACCCTTCAAACAAGATGTATCACCTATAGAAAGAAATGAGCAGCTTTGGATA
ATGACGACAGCAACCCGAAGACAGGGAAATTTAGATACCTTACTTGTAAAAGCTCTTTTGCTCTATGACC
TGGCTCAAACTTAGTAATGAACTAGTCCGTAACTTGAAAGTATTTCGATTTCTTGGCTTTATATATCTTG
TGGAAAGGACGAACTATCAAACGAGCTGTGGTTGTA
