>Addgene plasmid #141854 | TFORF1630 | depositor partial sequence | sequence record 277700 | Barcode
ACTATCAAACGAGCTGTGGTTGTA
